Addgene plasmid #63954: pST50Trc2-CBPDHFR
Purpose: (Empty Backbone) Position 2 transfer plasmid for pST44 polycistronic plasmid suite; N-term non-cleavable single tag; contains DHFR gene in BamHI-NgoMIV cassette as positive control
Depositing lab: Song Tan. Depositing organization: Pennsylvania State University. Publication: The pST44 polycistronic expression system for producing protein complexes in Escherichia coli. Tan S, Kern RC, Selleck W. Protein Expr Purif. 2005 Apr;40(2):385-95. 10.1016/j.pep.2004.12.002 PubMed 15766881.
Backbone
  Vector backbone: pST50Trc
  Vector type: Bacterial Expression
  Tag / fusion protein: Calmodulin Binding Peptide (CBP) (N terminal on backbone)
Growth in bacteria
  Bacterial resistance: Ampicillin, 100 μg/mL
  Growth temperature: 37°C
  Growth strain: DH5alpha
  Copy number: Unknown
Gene/Insert
  Gene/Insert name: None
  Tag / fusion protein: Calmodulin Binding Peptide (CBP) (N terminal on backbone)
Terms and licenses: Academic/Nonprofit Terms; Industry Terms: Not Available to Industry
Depositor comments: Replace DHFR with GOI using BamHI/NgoMIV; Clone out cassette using EcoRI/HindIII
How to cite: pST50Trc2-CBPDHFR was a gift from Song Tan (Addgene plasmid # 63954 ; http://n2t.net/addgene:63954 ; RRID:Addgene_63954)
