[The description below was written by a language model from this plasmid's Addgene catalogue record and pLannotate feature annotations shown in this document.]
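Description:
pST50Trc2-CBPDHFR is a small (about 3.4 kb) bacterial expression plasmid built on the pST50Trc backbone. It serves as the "position 2" transfer vector of the pST44 polycistronic suite, a system for co-expressing the subunits of protein complexes in Escherichia coli. It is maintained under ampicillin selection through a TEM-type beta-lactamase gene with its own promoter, followed by an fd terminator. Replication is from a ColE1/pMB1-family origin. The annotation also finds the pBR322 bom region, the rop gene, which normally moderates copy number, and a fragment of mbeC. The catalogue lists copy number as unknown.

The expression cassette consists of a T7 promoter, the efficient ribosome binding site from phage T7 gene 10, an N-terminal calmodulin-binding peptide (CBP) tag, the coding region, and a T7 terminator. A short fragment annotated as the gene 10B-derived SET1 tag lies between the coding region and the terminator and is probably residual vector sequence. CBP binds calmodulin with high affinity in the presence of calcium, which allows affinity purification. In this version it is a single tag that cannot be cleaved off.

Although it is catalogued as an empty backbone, the plasmid carries E. coli dihydrofolate reductase (folA, DHFR) in a BamHI–NgoMIV cassette as a positive control for expression. Users replace DHFR with their gene of interest using those two sites, and can test expression of the tagged protein from this plasmid. The whole translation cassette is then excised with EcoRI and HindIII for transfer into the second slot of a pST44 polycistronic plasmid, alongside cassettes from the other transfer vectors.
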