Features (pLannotate 1.2.2; 13 found; start..end, strand, type, name):
     27..45      +  promoter       T7 promoter: promoter for bacteriophage T7 RNA polymerase
    101..123     +  RBS            RBS: efficient ribosome binding site from bacteriophage T7 gene 10 (Olins and Rangwala, 1989)
    137..214     +  CDS            CBP: calmodulin-binding peptide derived from skeletal muscle myosin light chain kinase; binds calmodulin with nanomolar affinity in the presence of calcium
    224..697     +  CDS            folA: DYR_ECOLI - Also known as tmrA. Experimental evidence at protein level: Swiss-Prot protein existence level 1. Key enzyme in folate metabolism. Catalyzes an essential reaction for de novo glycine and purine synthesis, and for DNA precursor synthesis. From Escherichia coli (strain K12).
    744..793     +  CDS            SET1 (fragment): solubility-enhancement tag derived from T7 phage gene 10B
    801..848     +  terminator     T7 terminator: transcription terminator for bacteriophage T7 RNA polymerase
    913..1004    +  promoter       AmpR promoter: bla
   1005..1862    +  CDS            bla: BLAT_ECOLX - Experimental evidence at protein level: Swiss-Prot protein existence level 1. TEM-type are the most prevalent beta-lactamases in enterobacteria; they hydrolyze the beta-lactam bond in susceptible beta-lactam antibiotics, thus conferring resistance to penicillins and cephalosporins. TEM-3 and TEM-4 are capable of hydrolyzing cefotaxime and ceftazidime. TEM-5 is capable of hydrolyzing ceftazidime. TEM-6 is capable of hydrolyzing ceftazidime and aztreonam. TEM-8/CAZ-2, TEM- 16/CAZ-7 and TEM-24/CAZ-6 are markedly active against ceftazidime. IRT- 4 shows resistance to beta-lactamase in
   1869..1908    +  terminator     fd terminator: central terminator from bacteriophage fd (Otsuka and Kunisawa, 1982)
   1939..2527    +  rep_origin     ori: high-copy-number ColE1/pMB1/pBR322/pUC origin of replication
   2713..2852    -  misc_feature   bom: basis of mobility region from pBR322
   2954..3145    -  CDS            rop: Rop protein, which maintains plasmids at low copy number; rop
   3185..3295    +  CDS            mbeC (fragment): MBEC_ECOLX - Experimental evidence at protein level: Swiss-Prot protein existence level 1. Required for efficient mobilization of ColE1 plasmid and is thus essential to promote the specific transfer of the plasmid during conjugation. Probably functions by inducing DNA bending, helping the MbeA relaxase to melt the DNA around the nic site and cleave the phosphodiester bond. Binds specifically double-stranded DNA (dsDNA) containing the ColE1 oriT but does not recognize the inverted repeat (IR). From Escherichia coli.
>Addgene plasmid #63954 | pST50Trc2-CBPDHFR | depositor full sequence | sequence record 177360 | Full Sequence
GGCACCATGCATCGATCCCGCGAAATTAATACGACTCACTATAGGGAGACCACAACGGTTTCCCTCCGGC
TCCGGAGAGCTCCAATTGGAATTCAATAATTTTGTTTAACTTTAAGAAGGAGATATACATATGTCTAAGC
GACGATGGAAAAAGAATTTCATAGCCGTCTCAGCAGCCAACCGCTTTAAGAAAATCTCATCCTCCGGGGC
ACTTCTGGGATCCATCAGTCTGATTGCGGCGCTAGCGGTAGATCGCGTTATCGGCATGGAAAACGCCATG
CCATGGAACCTGCCTGCCGATCTCGCCTGGTTTAAACGCAACACCTTAAATAAACCCGTGATTATGGGGC
GCCATACCTGGGAATCAATCGGTAGGCCTTTGCCCGGCCGCAAAAATATTATCCTCAGCAGTCAACCCGG
GACCGATGATCGGGTTACCTGGGTTAAATCGGTCGACGAAGCCATCGCGGCGTGTGGTGACGTACCAGAA
ATCATGGTGATTGGCGGCGGACGCGTTTATGAACAGTTCTTGCCAAAAGCGCAAAAACTGTATCTGACGC
ATATCGATGCAGAAGTGGAAGGCGACACCCATTTTCCGGATTACGAGCCGGATGACTGGGAATCGGTATT
CAGCGAATTCCACGATGCTGATGCGCAGAACTCGCATAGCTATTGTTTCGAAATCCTCGAGCGTCGTGCC
GGCTAATGTACAAAGCTTGGTACCACGCGTGCGCGCTGATCCGGCTGCTAACAAAGCCCGAAAGGAAGCT
GAGTTGGCTGCTGCCACCGCTGAGCAATAACTAGCATAACCCCTTGGGGCCTCTAAACGGGTCTTGAGGG
GTTTTTTGCTGAAAGGAGGAACTATATCGGGATTAGCCCGCCTAATGAGCGGGCTTTTTTTTAATTCCCC
TATTTGTTTATTTTTCTAAATACATTCAAATATGTATCCGCTCATGAGACAATAACCCTGATAAATGCTT
CAATAATATTGAAAAAGGAAGAGTATGAGTATTCAACATTTCCGTGTCGCCCTTATTCCCTTTTTTGCGG
CATTTTGCCTTCCTGTTTTTGCTCACCCAGAAACGCTCGTGAAAGTAAAAGACGCAGAGGACCAATTGGG
GGCACGAGTGGGATACATAGAACTGGACTTGAATAGCGGTAAAATCCTTGAGAGTTTTCGCCCTGAAGAG
CGTTTTCCAATGATGAGCACTTTCAAAGTTCTGCTATGTGGAGCAGTATTATCCCGTGTAGATGCGGGGC
AAGAGCAACTCGGACGACGAATACACTATTCGCAGAATGACTTGGTTGAATACTCCCCAGTGACAGAAAA
GCACCTTACGGACGGAATGACGGTAAGAGAATTATGTAGTGCCGCCATAACGATGAGTGATAACACTGCG
GCGAACTTACTTCTGACAACCATCGGTGGACCGAAGGAATTAACCGCTTTTTTGCACAATATGGGAGACC
ATGTAACTCGCCTTGACCGTTGGGAACCAGAACTGAATGAAGCCATACCAAACGACGAGCGAGACACCAC
AATGCCTGCGGCAATGGCAACAACATTACGCAAACTATTAACTGGCGAACTACTTACTCTGGCTTCACGG
CAACAATTAATAGACTGGCTTGAAGCGGATAAAGTTGCAGGACCACTACTGCGTTCGGCACTTCCTGCTG
GCTGGTTTATTGCTGATAAATCTGGGGCAGGAGAGCGTGGTTCACGGGGTATCATTGCCGCACTTGGACC
AGATGGTAAGCCTTCCCGTATCGTAGTTATCTACACGACGGGTAGTCAGGCAACTATGGACGAACGAAAT
AGACAGATTGCTGAAATAGGGGCTTCACTGATTAAGCATTGGTAAACCGATACAATTAAAGGCTCCTTTT
GGAGCCTTTTTTTTTGGACGGACCGGTAGAAAAGATCAAAGGATCTTCTTGAGATCCTTTTTTTCTGCGC
GTAATCTGCTGCTTGCAAACAAAAAAACCACCGCTACCAGCGGTGGTTTGTTTGCCGGATCAAGAGCTAC
CAACTCTTTTTCCGAAGGTAACTGGCTTCAGCAGAGCGCAGATACCAAATACTGTCCTTCTAGTGTAGCC
GTAGTTAGGCCACCACTTCAAGAACTCTGTAGCACCGCCTACATACCTCGCTCTGCTAATCCTGTTACCA
GTGGCTGCTGCCAGTGGCGATAAGTCGTGTCTTACCGGGTTGGACTCAAGACGATAGTTACCGGATAAGG
CGCAGCGGTCGGGCTGAACGGGGGGTTCGTGCACACAGCCCAGCTTGGAGCGAACGACCTACACCGAACT
GAGATACCTACAGCGTGAGCTATGAGAAAGCGCCACGCTTCCCGAAGGGAGAAAGGCGGACAGGTATCCG
GTAAGCGGCAGGGTCGGAACAGGAGAGCGCACGAGGGAGCTTCCAGGGGGAAACGCCTGGTATCTTTATA
GTCCTGTCGGGTTTCGCCACCTCTGACTTGAGCGTCGATTTTTGTGATGCTCGTCAGGGGGGCGGAGCCT
ATGGAAAAACGCCAGCAACGCGGCCTTTTTACGGTTCCTGGCCTTTTGCTGGCCTTTTGCTCACATGTTC
TTTCCTGCGTTATCCCCTGATTCTGTGGATAACCGTATTACCGCCTTTGAGTGAGCTGATACCGCTCGCC
GCAGCCGAACGACCGAGCGCAGCGAGTCAGTGAGCGAGGAAGCGGAAGAGCGCCTGATGCGGTATTTTCT
CCTTACGCATCTGTGCGGTATTTCACACCGCAATGGTGCACTCTCAGTACAATCTGCTCTGATGCCGCAT
AGTTAAGCCAGTATACACTCCGCTATCGCTACGTGACTGGGTCATGGCTGCGCCCCGACACCCGCCAACA
CCCGCTGACGCGCCCTGACGGGCTTGTCTGCTCCCGGCATCCGCTTACAGACAAGCTGTGACCGTCTCCG
GGAGCTGCATGTGTCAGAGGTTTTCACCGTCATCACCGAAACGCGCGAGGCAGCTGCGGTAAAGCTCATC
AGCGTGGTCGTGAAGCGATTCACAGATGTCTGCCTGTTCATCCGCGTCCAGCTCGTTGAGTTTCTCCAGA
AGCGTTAATGTCTGGCTTCTGATAAAGCGGGCCATGTTAAGGGCGGTTTTTTCCTGTTTGGTCACTGATG
CCTCCGTGTAAGGGGGATTTCTGTTCATGGGGTAATGATACCGATGAAACGAGAGAGGATGCTCACGATA
CGGGTTACTGATGATGAACATGCCCGGTTACTGGAACGTTGTGAGGGTAAACAACTGGCGGTATGGATGC
GGCGGGACCAGAGAAAAATCACTCAGGGTCAATGCCAGCGCTTCGTTAATACAGATGTAGGTGTT
