>Addgene plasmid #63954 | pST50Trc2-CBPDHFR | addgene partial sequence | sequence record 177473 | T7term 5'-GCTAGTTATTGCTCAGCGG-3'
TTAGCCGGCACGACGCTCGAGGATTTCGAAACAATAGCTATGCGAGTTCTGCGCATCAGCATCGTGGAAT
TCGCTGAATACCGATTCCCAGTCATCCGGCTCGTAATCCGGAAAATGGGTGTCGCCTTCCACTTCTGCAT
CGATATGCGTCAGATACAGTTTTTGCGCTTTTGGCAAGAACTGTTCATAAACGCGTCCGCCGCCAATCAC
CATGATTTCTGGTACGTCACCACACGCCGCGATGGCTTCGTCGACCGATTTAACCCAGGTAACCCGATCA
TCGGTCCCGGGTTGACTGCTGAGGATAATATTTTTGCGGCCGGGCAAAGGCCTACCGATTGATTCCCAGG
TATGGCGCCCCATAATCACGGGTTTATTTAAGGTGTTGCGTTTAAACCAGGCGAGATCGGCAGGCAGGTT
CCATGGCATGGCGTTTTCCATGCCGATAACGCGATCTACCGCTAGCGCCGCAATCAGACTGATGGATCCC
AGAAGTGCCCCGGAGGATGAGATTTTCTTAAAGCGGTTGGCTGCTGAGACGGCTATGAAATTCTTTTTCC
ATCGTCGCTTAGACATATGTATATCTCCTTCTTAAAGTTAAACAAAATTATTGAATTCCAATTGGAGCTC
TCCGGAGCCGGAGGGAAACCGTTGTGGTCTCCCTATAGTGAGTCGTATTAATTTCGCGGGATCGATGCAT
GGTGCCAACACCTACATCTGTATTAACGAAGCGCTGGCATTGACCCTGAGTGATTTTT
